>Addgene plasmid #21052 | pESC-URA-Ub-G76A-Rnq1-GFP | addgene partial sequence | sequence record 26857 | 21052 with EGFP-N
GACGCTCCTCGCCCTTGCTCACCTCCAGATCTTCTTCAGAAATAAGTTTTTGTTCCATGTAGCGGTTCTG
GTTGCCGTTATTGTTCTGTTGAGAAAAGTTGCCAGAAAAATTGAAGGATTCGTGCTGTCCATTGGAGTTC
TGGTTTCCGCCGTATTGCGGTCTTCCGTACTCATTGGATTGCTGTTGACCATTCTGTTGCGGTCTACCAT
ACTCATTAGCCTGTTGCTGGCCCCCATAACTCGAATTTGAATTGGAGTTATTGCCCAGGTAGGAACTTGC
CATGGAAGCCAAAGCTGAGAATGAACTGGAGTGGCCTTGTTGCTGCTGCTGACCCTGTTGTTGATGCTGA
TAGTTTTGGCCTTGTTGCTGGTATTGCTGCTGGTTGTTTTGGCCTTGTTGATTGTATTGCTGTTGGTTGG
ATTGAGTTTGTCCACCACCTAAGTAAGATTGAGCCATGGAGGCCAATGAGGAAAAAGCACCACCAGATTG
TCCCTGTTGTTGTTGGTAACCACCGTTGCCACCTTGGTACTGTTGATTATTGTAACCTTGACTATTTTGG
TTACCGTTTTGATAGGATTGGTTAATAGCCCTGTTGACTATTGTTGGAGTTCTGATTATTATTGGAATGC
ATAAAAGAGCTTGCCATAGAAGCCAGTGCTCCTCCANAGGAGGAACCACCGGAGCTTTGAATTTTGACCT
TGCTGATTATTGTTGTTGGAATTCATGAAAGATGAAGCCAAAGACGCCAAAGCAGTAAAAGAA
