>Addgene plasmid #21052 | pESC-URA-Ub-G76A-Rnq1-GFP | addgene partial sequence | sequence record 26858 | 21052 with GAL1
ACCCGGACCGCGAGCAGATTTTCGTCAAGACTTTGACGGGTAAAACCATAACATTGGAAGTTGAATCTTC
CGATACCATCGACAACGTTAAGTCGAAAATTCAAGACAAGGAAGGTATCCCTCCAGATCAACAAAGATTG
ATCTTTGCCGGTAAGCAGCTAGAAGACGGTAGAACGCTGTCTGATTACAACATTCAGAAGGAGTCCACCT
TACATCTTGTGCTAAGGCTAAGAGCTGCTATGGAACAAAAACTTATTTCTGAAGGAAGATCTGGAAGTAG
TAAGCTTGCCGTTATGGATACGGATAAGTTAATCTCAGAGGCTGAGTCTCATTTTTCTCAAGGAAACCAT
GCAGAAGCTGTTGCGAAGTTGACATCCGCAGCTCAGTCGAACCCCAATGACGAGCAAATGTCAACTATTG
AATCATTAATTCAAAAAATCGCAGGATACGTCATGGACAACCGTAGTGGTGGTAGTGACGCCTCGCAAGA
TCGTGCTGCTGGTGGTGGTTCATCTTTTATGAACACTTTAATGGCAGACTCTAAGGGTTCTTCCCAAACG
CAACTAGGAAAACTAGCTTTGTTAGCCACAGTGATGACACACTCATCAAATAAAGGTTCTTCTAACAGAG
GGTTTGACGTAGGGACTGTCATGTCAATGCTAAGTGGTTCTGGCGGCGGGAGCCAAAGTATGGGTGCTTC
CGGCCTGGCTGCCTTGGCTTCTCAATTCTTTAAGTCAGGTAACA
