[The description below was written by a language model from this plasmid's Addgene catalogue record.]
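Description:
pESC-URA-Ub-G76A-Rnq1-GFP is a yeast expression plasmid built on the commercial pESC-URA backbone (about 6.6 kb without insert), a yeast/bacteria shuttle vector. It is maintained at high copy in E. coli under ampicillin selection and is selected in Saccharomyces cerevisiae through the URA3 auxotrophic marker, which complements uracil auxotrophy in ura3 host strains. The pESC series is generally known as a 2μ-based episomal system with galactose-inducible GAL1/GAL10 promoters. However, the record does not state the promoter driving this insert or the yeast origin, and no feature table is provided to confirm them.

The payload is the S. cerevisiae RNQ1 gene (YCL028W; insert listed as about 1.2 kb), cloned between BamHI and HindIII sites that both remain intact. Rnq1 is a glutamine/asparagine-rich yeast prion protein that forms amyloid-like aggregates. Here it carries ubiquitin at its N-terminus and GFP at its C-terminus, with the GFP recorded as residing on the backbone. The G76A designation in the name indicates a substitution at the last residue of ubiquitin. This change is commonly used to block cleavage of linear ubiquitin fusions by deubiquitinating enzymes, so the ubiquitin stays attached and can act as a degradation or ubiquitination signal; the record does not describe this rationale.

The associated publication concerns the partitioning of misfolded proteins between distinct quality control compartments. The construct therefore fits live-cell fluorescence imaging in yeast, testing how a stably attached ubiquitin affects the localisation and fate of an aggregation-prone protein.
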