Addgene plasmid #21052: pESC-URA-Ub-G76A-Rnq1-GFP
Depositing lab: Judith Frydman. Depositing organization: Stanford University. Publication: Misfolded proteins partition between two distinct quality control compartments. Kaganovich D, Kopito R, Frydman J. Nature. 2008 Aug 28. 454(7208):1088-95. 10.1038/nature07195 PubMed 18756251.
Backbone
  Vector backbone: pESC-URA
  Backbone manufacturer: Stratagene
  Backbone size w/o insert (bp): 6600
  Vector type: Yeast Expression ; yeast/bacteria shuttle
  Selectable markers: URA3
Growth in bacteria
  Bacterial resistance: Ampicillin, 100 μg/mL
  Growth temperature: 37°C
  Growth strain: DH5alpha
  Copy number: High Copy
Gene/Insert
  Gene/Insert name: Rnq1 (alt name: YCL028W)
  Species: S. cerevisiae (budding yeast)
  Insert size (bp): 1218
  Entrez Gene: RNQ1 (a.k.a. YCL028W)
  Tag / fusion protein: GFP (C terminal on backbone); ubiquitin (N terminal on insert)
  Cloning method: Restriction Enzyme; 5′ cloning site BamHI (not destroyed); 3′ cloning site HindIII (not destroyed)
  Sequencing primers: 5′ ATTTTCGGTTTGTATTACTTC
Terms and licenses: Academic/Nonprofit Terms; Industry Terms: Not Available to Industry
How to cite: pESC-URA-Ub-G76A-Rnq1-GFP was a gift from Judith Frydman (Addgene plasmid # 21052 ; http://n2t.net/addgene:21052 ; RRID:Addgene_21052)
